>Addgene plasmid #154739 | pEPYC1CB0492 | depositor full sequence | sequence record 299673 | pEPYC1CB0492 sequence 7124 bps
GCAATTGTCTTCTGCACGAAGTGGTTTAAACTATCAGTGTTTGACAGGATATATTGGCGGGTAAACCTAA
GAGAAAAGAGCGTTTATTAGAATAATCGGATATTTAAAAGGGCGTGAAAAGGTTTATCCGTTCGTCCATT
TGTATGTGCATGCCAACCACAGGGTTCCCCAGATCAGGCGCTGGCTGCTGAACCCCCAGCCGGAACTGAC
CCCACAAGGCCCTAGCGTTTGCAATGCACCAGGTCATCATTGACCCAGGCGTGTTCCACCAGGCCGCTGC
CTCGCAACTCTTCGCAGGCTTCGCCGACCTGCTCGCGCCACTTCTTCACGCGGGTGGAATCCGATCCGCA
CATGAGGCGGAAGGTTTCCAGCTTGAGCGGGTACGGCTCCCGGTGCGAGCTGAAATAGTCGAACATCCGT
CGGGCCGTCGGCGACAGCTTGCGGTACTTCTCCCATATGAATTTCGTGTAGTGGTCGCCAGCAAACAGCA
CGACGATTTCCTCGTCGATCAGGACCTGGCAACGGGACGTTTTCTTGCCACGGTCCAGGACGCGGAAGCG
GTGCAGCAGCGACACCGATTCCAGGTGCCCAACGCGGTCGGACGTGAAGCCCATCGCCGTCGCCTGTAGG
CGCGACAGGCATTCCTCGGCCTTCGTGTAATACCGGCCATTGATCGACCAGCCCAGGTCCTGGCAAAGCT
CGTAGAACGTGAAGGTGATCGGCTCGCCGATAGGGGTGCGCTTCGCGTACTCCAACACCTGCTGCCACAC
CAGTTCGTCATCGTCGGCCCGCAGCTCGACGCCGGTGTAGGTGATCTTCACGTCCTTGTTGACGTGGAAA
ATGACCTTGTTTTGCAGCGCCTCGCGCGGGATTTTCTTGTTGCGCGTGGTGAACAGGGCAGAGCGGGCCG
TGTCGTTTGGCATCGCTCGCATCGTGTCCGGCCACGGCGCAATATCGAACAAGGAAAGCTGCATTTCCTT
GATCTGCTGCTTCGTGTGTTTCAGCAACGCGGCCTGCTTGGCCTCGCTGACCTGTTTTGCCAGGTCCTCG
CCGGCGGTTTTTCGCTTCTTGGTCGTCATAGTTCCTCGCGTGTCGATGGTCATCGACTTCGCCAAACCTG
CCGCCTCCTGTTCAAGACGACGCGAACGCTCCACGGCGGCCGATGGCGCGGGCAGGGCAGGGGGAGCCAG
TTGCACGCTGTCGCGCTCGATCTTGGCCGTAGCTTGCTGGACCATCGAGCCGACGGACTGGAAGGTTTCG
CGGGGCGCACGCATGACGGTGCGGCTTGCGATGGTTTCGGCATCCTCGGCGGAAAACCCCGCGTCGATCA
GTTCTTGCCTGTATGCCTTCCGGTCAAACGTCCGATTCATTCACCCTCCTTGCGGGATTGCCCCGACTCA
CGCCGGGGCAATGTGCCCTTATTCCTGATTTGACCCGCCTGGTGCCTTGGTGTCCAGATAATCCACCTTA
TCGGCAATGAAGTCGGTCCCGTAGACCGTCTGGCCGTCCTTCTCGTACTTGGTATTCCGAATCTTGCCCT
GCACGAATACCAGCGACCCCTTGCCCAAATACTTGCCGTGGGCCTCGGCCTGAGAGCCAAAACACTTGAT
GCGGAAGAAGTCGGTGCGCTCCTGCTTGTCGCCGGCATCGTTGCGCCACATCTAGGATCTGCCAGGAACC
GTAAAAAGGCCGCGTTGCTGGCGTTTTTCCATAGGCTCCGCCCCCCTGACGAGCATCACAAAAATCGACG
CTCAAGTCAGAGGTGGCGAAACCCGACAGGACTATAAAGATACCAGGCGTTTCCCCCTGGAAGCTCCCTC
GTGCGCTCTCCTGTTCCGACCCTGCCGCTTACCGGATACCTGTCCGCCTTTCTCCCTTCGGGAAGCGTGG
CGCTTTCTCATAGCTCACGCTGTAGGTATCTCAGTTCGGTGTAGGTCGTTCGCTCCAAGCTGGGCTGTGT
GCACGAACCCCCCGTTCAGCCCGACCGCTGCGCCTTATCCGGTAACTATCGTCTTGAGTCCAACCCGGTA
AGACACGACTTATCGCCACTGGCAGCAGCCACTGGTAACAGGATTAGCAGAGCGAGGTATGTAGGCGGTG
CTACAGAGTTCTTGAAGTGGTGGCCTAACTACGGCTACACTAGAAGAACAGTATTTGGTATCTGCGCTCT
GCTGAAGCCAGTTACCTTCGGAAAAAGAGTTGGTAGCTCTTGATCCGGCAAACAAACCACCGCTGGTAGC
GGTGGTTTTTTTGTTTGCAAGCAGCAGATTACGCGCAGAAAAAAAGGATCTCAAGAAGATCCTTTGATCT
TTTCTACGGGGTCTGACGCTCAGTGGAACGAAAACTCACGTTAAGGGATTTTGGTCATGAGATTATCAAA
AAGGATCTTCACCTAGATCCTTTTAAATTAAAAATGAAGTTTTAAATCAATCTAAAGTATATATGAGTAA
ACTTGGTCTGACAGTTACCAATGCTTAATCAGTGAGGCACCTATCTCAGCGATCTGTCTATTTCGTTCAT
CCATAGTTGCCTGACTCCCCGTCGTGTAGATAACTACGATACGGGAGGGCTTACCATCTGGCCCCAGTGC
TGCAATGATACCGCGAGAACCACGCTCACCGGCTCCAGATTTATCAGCAATAAACCAGCCAGCCGGAAGG
GCCGAGCGCAGAAGTGGTCCTGCAACTTTATCCGCCTCCATCCAGTCTATTAATTGTTGCCGGGAAGCTA
GAGTAAGTAGTTCGCCAGTTAATAGTTTGCGCAACGTTGTTGCCATTGCTACAGGCATCGTGGTGTCACG
CTCGTCGTTTGGTATGGCTTCATTCAGCTCCGGTTCCCAACGATCAAGGCGAGTTACATGATCCCCCATG
TTGTGCAAAAAAGCGGTTAGCTCCTTCGGTCCTCCGATCGTTGTCAGAAGTAAGTTGGCCGCAGTGTTAT
CACTCATGGTTATGGCAGCACTGCATAATTCTCTTACTGTCATGCCATCCGTAAGATGCTTTTCTGTGAC
TGGTGAGTACTCAACCAAGTCATTCTGAGAATAGTGTATGCGGCGACCGAGTTGCTCTTGCCCGGCGTCA
ATACGGGATAATACCGCGCCACATAGCAGAACTTTAAAAGTGCTCATCATTGGAAAACGTTCTTCGGGGC
GAAAACTCTCAAGGATCTTACCGCTGTTGAGATCCAGTTCGATGTAACCCACTCGTGCACCCAACTGATC
TTCAGCATCTTTTACTTTCACCAGCGTTTCTGGGTGAGCAAAAACAGGAAGGCAAAATGCCGCAAAAAAG
GGAATAAGGGCGACACGGAAATGTTGAATACTCATACTCTTCCTTTTTCAATATTATTGAAGCATTTATC
AAGGTTATTGTCTCATGAGCGGATACATATTTGAATGTATTTAGAAAAATAAACAAATAGGGGTTCCGCG
CACGAATTGGCCAGCGCTGCCATTTTTGGGGTGAGGCCGTTCGCGGCCGAGGGGCGCAGCCCCTGGGGGG
ATGGGAGGCCCGCGTTAGCGGGCCGGGAGGGTTCGAGAAGGGGGGGCACCCCCCTTCGGCGTGCGCGGTC
ACGCGCACAGGGCGCAGCCCTGGTTAAAAACAAGGTTTATAAATATTGGTTTAAAAGCAGGTTAAAAGAC
AGGTTAGCGGTGGCCGAAAAACGGGCGGAAACCCTTGCAAATGCTGGATTTTCTGCCTGTGGACAGCCCC
TCAAATGTCAATAGGTGCGCCCCTCATCTGTCAGCACTCTGCCCCTCAAGTGTCAAGGATCGCGCCCCTC
ATCTGTCAGTAGTCGCGCCCCTCAAGTGTCAATACCGCAGGGCACTTATCCCCAGGCTTGTCCACATCAT
CTGTGGGAAACTCGCGTAAAATCAGGCGTTTTCGCCGATTTGCGAGGCTGGCCAGCTCCACGTCGCCGGC
CGAAATCGAGCCTGCCCCTCATCTGTCAACGCCGCGCCGGGTGAGTCGGCCCCTCAAGTGTCAACGTCCG
CCCCTCATCTGTCAGTGAGGGCCAAGTTTTCCGCGAGGTATCCACAACGCCGGCGGCCGCGGTGTCTCGC
ACACGGCTTCGACGGCGTTTCTGGCGCGTTTGCAGGGCCATAGACGGCCGCCAGCCCAGCGGCGAGGGCA
ACCAGCCCGGTGAGCGTCGCAAAGGAGATCCTGATCTGACTGATGGGCTGCCTGTATCGAGTGGTGATTT
TGTGCCGAGCTGCCGGTCGGGGAGCTGTTGGCTGGCTGGTGGCAGGATATATTGTGGTGTAAACAAATTG
ACGCTTAGACAACTTAATAACACATTGCGGACGTTTTTAATGTACTGGGGTGGATGCAGTGGGCCCCACT
CTGTGAAGACAATGCCGAATTCGGATCCGGAGGGAGGCGTGTCGTTTTAGTGAGGTGAAGATAAGATAAT
AATGTTGAAGATAAGATATCCTTACCGCTATGGGTAAGATTCATGTAGGCTTTATGACCCCCGCCGATGA
CGCGGGAGTCTCTCTGCCGACAGTGGTCCCAAATGCTGACGTAAGGGATGACGCACATCTATATAAGGTT
TTGCTATTCATTGAAAGCAGTAGTGACTGATTTGTATATATACTGTATTTTTACAACAATTACCAACAAC
AACAAACAACAAACAACATTACAATTACTATTTACAATTACAATGGAGGACGCCAAAAACATAAAGAAAG
GCCCGGCGCCATTCTATCCGCTGGAAGATGGAACCGCTGGAGAGCAACTGCATAAGGCTATGAAGAGATA
CGCCCTGGTTCCTGGAACAATTGCTTTTACAGATGCACATATCGAGGTGGACATCACTTACGCTGAGTAC
TTCGAAATGTCCGTTCGGTTGGCAGAAGCTATGAAACGATATGGGCTGAATACAAATCACAGAATCGTCG
TATGCAGTGAAAACTCTCTTCAATTCTTTATGCCGGTGTTGGGCGCGTTATTTATCGGAGTTGCAGTTGC
GCCCGCGAACGACATTTATAATGAACGTGAATTGCTCAACAGTATGGGCATTTCGCAGCCTACCGTGGTG
TTCGTTTCCAAAAAGGGGTTGCAAAAAATTTTGAACGTGCAAAAAAAGCTCCCAATCATCCAAAAAATTA
TTATCATGGATTCTAAAACGGATTACCAGGGATTTCAGTCGATGTACACGTTCGTCACATCTCATCTACC
TCCCGGTTTTAATGAATACGATTTTGTGCCAGAGTCCTTCGATAGGGACAAGACAATTGCACTGATCATG
AACTCCTCTGGATCTACTGGTCTGCCTAAAGGTGTCGCTCTGCCTCATAGAACTGCCTGCGTGAGATTCT
CGCATGCCAGAGATCCTATTTTTGGCAATCAAATCATTCCGGATACTGCGATTTTAAGTGTTGTTCCATT
CCATCACGGTTTTGGAATGTTTACTACACTCGGATATTTGATATGTGGATTTCGAGTCGTCTTAATGTAT
AGATTTGAAGAAGAACTGTTTCTGAGGAGCCTTCAGGATTACAAGATTCAAAGTGCGCTGCTGGTGCCAA
CCCTATTCTCCTTCTTCGCCAAAAGCACTCTGATTGACAAATACGATTTATCTAATTTACACGAAATTGC
TTCTGGTGGCGCTCCCCTCTCTAAGGAAGTCGGGGAAGCGGTTGCCAAGAGGTTCCATCTGCCAGGTATC
AGGCAAGGATATGGGCTCACTGAGACTACATCAGCTATTCTGATTACACCCGAGGGGGATGATAAACCGG
GCGCGGTCGGTAAAGTTGTTCCATTTTTTGAAGCGAAGGTTGTGGATCTGGATACCGGGAAAACGCTGGG
CGTTAATCAAAGAGGCGAACTGTGTGTGAGAGGTCCTATGATTATGTCCGGTTATGTAAACAATCCGGAA
GCGACCAACGCCTTGATTGACAAGGATGGATGGCTACATTCTGGAGACATAGCTTACTGGGACGAGGACG
AACACTTCTTCATCGTTGACCGCCTGAAGTCTCTGATTAAGTACAAAGGCTATCAGGTGGCTCCCGCTGA
ATTGGAATCCATCTTGCTCCAACACCCCAACATCTTCGACGCAGGTGTCGCAGGTCTGCCCGACGATGAC
GCCGGTGAACTTCCCGCCGCCGTTGTTGTTTTGGAGCACGGAAAGACGATGACGGAAAAAGAGATCGTGG
ATTACGTCGCCAGTCAAGTAACAACCGCGAAAAAGTTGCGCGGAGGAGTTGTGTTTGTGGACGAAGTACC
GAAAGGTCTTACCGGAAAACTCGACGCAAGAAAAATCAGAGAGATCCTCATAAAGGCCAAGAAGGGCGGA
AAGATCGCCGTGGGTTCGGATTATAAGGACCATGACGGAGACTATAAGGACCATGACCTCGACGCTGCAG
CAGCGGATTATAAGGACGATGACGATAAGTGAGCTTGTCCTGCTTTAATGAGATATGCGAGAAGCCTATG
ATCGCATGATATTTGCTTTCAATTCTGTTGTGCACGTTGTAAAAAACCTGAGCATGTGTAGCTCAGATCC
TTACCGCCGGTTTCGGTTCATTCTAATGAATATATCACCCGTTACTATCGTATTTTTATGAATAATATTC
TCCGTTCAATTTACTGATTGTACCCTACTACTTATATGTACAATATTAAAATGAAAACAATATATTGTGC
TGAATAGGTTTATAGCGACATCTATGATAGAGCGCCACAATAACAAACAATTGCGTTTTATTATTACAAA
TCCAATTTTAAAAAAAGCGGCAGAACCGGTCAAACCTAAAAGACTGATTACATAAATCTTATTCAAATTT
CAAAAGTGCCCCAGGGGCTAGTATCTACGACACACCGAGCGGCGAACTAATAACGCTCACTGAAGGGAAC
TCCGGTTCCCCGCCGGCGCGCATGGGTGAGATTCCTTGAAGTTGAGTATTGGCCGTCCGCTCTACCGAAA
GTTACGGGCACCATTCAACCCGGTCCAGCACGGCGGCCGGGTAACCGACTTGCTGCCCCGAGAATTATGC
AGCATTTTTTTGGTGTATGTGGGCCCCAAATGAAGTGCAGGTCAAACCTTGACAGTGACGACAAATCGTT
GGGCGGGTCCAGGGCGAATTTTGCGACAACATGTCGAGGCTCAGCAGGACCGCT
Features (pLannotate 1.2.2; 13 found; start..end, strand, type, name):
     42..66      +  misc_feature   RB T-DNA repeat: right border repeat from nopaline C58 T-DNA
    178..198     -  CDS            TetR (fragment): tetracycline resistance regulatory protein; tetR
    225..1370    -  CDS            trfA: TRFA_ECOLX - Experimental evidence at protein level: Swiss-Prot protein existence level 1. Also involved in plasmid copy number control, promoting intermolecular coupling of protein bound iterons at oriV, which inhibits replication initiation. From Escherichia coli.
   1706..2294    -  rep_origin     ori: high-copy-number ColE1/pMB1/pBR322/pUC origin of replication
   2465..3325    -  CDS            AmpR: β-lactamase; bla; confers resistance to ampicillin, carbenicillin, and related antibiotics
   3326..3430    -  promoter       AmpR promoter: bla
   3517..4148    -  rep_origin     oriV: incP origin of replication
   4240..4264    +  misc_feature   LB T-DNA repeat: left border repeat from nopaline C58 T-DNA
   4489..4513    +  promoter       CaMV 35S promoter (fragment): strong constitutive promoter from cauliflower mosaic virus
   4516..4537    +  promoter       CaMV 35S promoter (fragment): strong constitutive promoter from cauliflower mosaic virus
   4606..4661    +  misc_feature   TMV Ω: translational enhancer from the tobacco mosaic virus 5'-leader sequence (Gallie et al., 1988)
   4663..6312    +  CDS            luciferase: firefly luciferase; luc+; enhanced luc+ version of the luciferase gene
   6410..7117    +  terminator     OCS terminator: octopine synthase terminator
