[The description below was written by a language model from this plasmid's Addgene catalogue record and pLannotate feature annotations shown in this document.]
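Description:
pEPYC1CB0492 is a MoClo (Golden Gate modular cloning) Level 1 plasmid built in the pICH47732 acceptor backbone and carries a single plant transcriptional unit that reports promoter activity through firefly luciferase. The backbone is a binary-type vector. Nopaline C58 left and right T-DNA border repeats flank the cassette. The plasmid has both a high-copy ColE1/pUC-type origin for propagation in E. coli and the broad-host-range incP oriV with its trfA replication initiator gene, which would support maintenance in Agrobacterium. Selection in bacteria is by ampicillin through the bla gene and its own promoter. A very short TetR fragment is also annotated and appears to be a backbone remnant. The cassette was assembled through BsaI sites, which were destroyed during cloning, as is usual for Type IIS assembly.

The insert is recorded as MinSyn_124::TMV::LucF::Flag::ocsT. MinSyn_124 is a minimal synthetic plant promoter. The feature table does not annotate it as a whole but picks up two very short CaMV 35S promoter fragments in that region, indicating only limited sequence similarity to 35S. Downstream lies the tobacco mosaic virus Ω 5′ leader, a translational enhancer, followed by the luc+ firefly luciferase coding sequence. The catalogue entry lists a Flag tag after luciferase, but the tag is not separately annotated. Transcription ends at the octopine synthase terminator. No plant selectable marker is present within the T-DNA.

The construct comes from work on the rational design of minimal synthetic promoters for plants. It serves to quantify the strength of the MinSyn_124 promoter by luciferase readout, and as a Level 1 module it could be combined with other units in higher-level assemblies.
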