Addgene plasmid #154739: pEPYC1CB0492
Purpose: MoClo Level 1 luciferase reporter
Depositing lab: Nicola Patron. Depositing organization: Earlham Institute. Publication: Rational design of minimal synthetic promoters for plants. Cai YM, Kallam K, Tidd H, Gendarini G, Salzman A, Patron NJ. Nucleic Acids Res. 2020 Aug 28. pii: 5897334. doi: 10.1093/nar/gkaa682. PubMed 32856047.
Backbone
  Vector backbone: pICH47732
  Vector type: Synthetic Biology
Growth in bacteria
  Bacterial resistance: Ampicillin, 100 μg/mL
  Growth temperature: 37°C
  Growth strain: NEB Stable
  Copy number: High Copy
Gene/Insert
  Gene/Insert name: MinSyn_124 Firefly luciferase expression cassette [MinSyn_124::TMV::LucF::Flag::ocsT]
  Species: Synthetic
  Cloning method: Restriction Enzyme; 5′ cloning site BsaI (destroyed during cloning); 3′ cloning site BsaI (destroyed during cloning)
Terms and licenses: Academic/Nonprofit Terms; Industry Terms: Not Available to Industry
Depositor comments: Please visit https://www.biorxiv.org/content/10.1101/2020.05.14.095406v1 for bioRxiv preprint.
How to cite: pEPYC1CB0492 was a gift from Nicola Patron (Addgene plasmid # 154739 ; http://n2t.net/addgene:154739 ; RRID:Addgene_154739)
